Addgene plasmid #100891: pcrDNA3.1-Chimera
Purpose: Mammalian expression of DNAJB1(exon1)-PRKACA(exon2-Cterminus) chimeric protein from fibrolamellar hepatocellular carcinoma
Depositing lab: Sanford Simon. Depositing organization: Rockefeller University. Publication: Detection of a recurrent DNAJB1-PRKACA chimeric transcript in fibrolamellar hepatocellular carcinoma. Honeyman JN, Simon EP, Robine N, Chiaroni-Clarke R, Darcy DG, Lim II, Gleason CE, Murphy JM, Rosenberg BR, Teegan L, Takacs CN, Botero S, Belote R, Germer S, Emde AK, Vacic V, Bhanot U, LaQuaglia MP, Simon SM. Science. 2014 Feb 28;343(6174):1010-4. doi: 10.1126/science.1249484. PubMed 24578576.
Backbone
  Vector backbone: pCR3.1
  Backbone manufacturer: Invitrogen
  Backbone size w/o insert (bp): 5000
  Total vector size (bp): 6241
  Vector type: Mammalian Expression
  Selectable markers: Neomycin (select with G418)
Growth in bacteria
  Bacterial resistance: Ampicillin, 100 μg/mL
  Growth temperature: 37°C
  Growth strain: DH5alpha
  Copy number: High Copy
Gene/Insert
  Cloning method: Unknown
  Sequencing primers: 5′ cgcaaatgggcggtaggcgtg; 3′ tagaaggcacagtcgagg
Terms and licenses: Academic/Nonprofit Terms; Industry Terms: Not Available to Industry
Depositor comments: The insert was artificially synthesized based on the major chimeric sequence found in patients
How to cite: pcrDNA3.1-Chimera was a gift from Sanford Simon (Addgene plasmid # 100891 ; http://n2t.net/addgene:100891 ; RRID:Addgene_100891)
