[The description below was written by a language model from this plasmid's Addgene catalogue record and pLannotate feature annotations shown in this document.]
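Description:
pcrDNA3.1-Chimera is a mammalian expression plasmid built on the Invitrogen pCR3.1 backbone, about 6.2 kb in total, that carries the DNAJB1-PRKACA fusion found in fibrolamellar hepatocellular carcinoma. It is maintained in E. coli at high copy number through a ColE1/pUC-type origin and selected with ampicillin via the β-lactamase gene. An f1 origin is also present, which permits single-stranded DNA production. For selection in mammalian cells, an SV40 enhancer/early promoter drives the Tn5 NeoR/KanR aminoglycoside phosphotransferase, terminated by an HSV TK polyadenylation signal, giving G418 resistance. A short ble fragment and other small promoter and poly(A) fragments in the annotation appear to be backbone remnants rather than functional parts.

The payload is a single open reading frame joining exon 1 of DNAJB1 to PRKACA from exon 2 through the C-terminus, so that the amino-terminal J-domain segment of the chaperone is fused to most of the catalytic subunit of protein kinase A. The automated annotation labels the first roughly 200 bp segment as a DNAJB3 fragment, which most likely reflects homology among DNAJB family members; the catalogue entry identifies it as DNAJB1. According to the depositor, the insert was synthesized artificially to match the major chimeric sequence seen in patients. The cloning method is not recorded. Expression is driven by the CMV immediate early enhancer and promoter and terminated by the bovine growth hormone polyadenylation signal, and a T7 promoter upstream of the insert allows in vitro transcription. No epitope tag or reporter is annotated. The plasmid is intended for transient or stable expression of the chimeric kinase in mammalian cells to study its activity and role in this liver cancer.
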