Features (pLannotate 1.2.2; 18 found; start..end, strand, type, name):
     10..389     +  enhancer       CMV enhancer: human cytomegalovirus immediate early enhancer
    390..593     +  promoter       CMV promoter: human cytomegalovirus (CMV) immediate early promoter
    589..622     +  LTR            5' LTR (truncated) (fragment): truncated 5' long terminal repeat (LTR) from HIV-1
    638..656     +  promoter       T7 promoter: promoter for bacteriophage T7 RNA polymerase
    728..925     +  CDS            DNAJB3 (fragment): DNJB3_HUMAN - Also known as HCG3. Experimental evidence at protein level: Swiss-Prot protein existence level 1. May operate as a co-chaperone of the male germ cell- and haploid stage-specific Hsp70 proteins. From Homo sapiens (Human).
    923..1936    +  CDS            PRKACA: KAPCA_HUMAN - Also known as PKACA. Experimental evidence at protein level: Swiss-Prot protein existence level 1. [Isoform 2]: Phosphorylates and activates ABL1 in sperm flagellum to promote spermatozoa capacitation. From Homo sapiens (Human).
   2000..2224    +  polyA_signal   bGH poly(A) signal: bovine growth hormone polyadenylation signal
   2228..2246    +  promoter       SV40 promoter (fragment): SV40 enhancer and early promoter
   2356..2944    -  rep_origin     ori: high-copy-number ColE1/pMB1/pBR322/pUC origin of replication
   3166..3182    +  polyA_signal   bGH poly(A) signal (fragment): bovine growth hormone polyadenylation signal
   3273..3320    -  polyA_signal   HSV TK poly(A) signal: herpes simplex virus thymidine kinase polyadenylation signal (Cole and Stacy, 1985)
   3379..3531    -  CDS            ble (fragment): BLE_KLEPN - Experimental evidence at protein level: Swiss-Prot protein existence level 1. Binding protein with a strong affinity to the bleomycin family of antibiotics. Binds to CL990; an antimitotic-antibiotic compound. From Klebsiella pneumoniae.
   3552..4346    -  CDS            NeoR/KanR: aminoglycoside phosphotransferase from Tn5; aph(3')-II (or nptII); confers resistance to neomycin, kanamycin, and G418 (Geneticin®)
   4381..4738    -  promoter       SV40 promoter: SV40 enhancer and early promoter
   4740..4757    -  promoter       AmpR promoter (fragment): bla
   4798..5658    -  CDS            AmpR: β-lactamase; bla; confers resistance to ampicillin, carbenicillin, and related antibiotics
   5659..5763    -  promoter       AmpR promoter: bla
   5790..6218    +  rep_origin     f1 ori (sequence partly withheld): f1 bacteriophage origin of replication; arrow indicates direction of (+) strand synthesis
>Addgene plasmid #100891 | pcrDNA3.1-Chimera | addgene full sequence | sequence record 193627 | Addgene NGS Result
GCGCGCGTTGACATTGATTATTGACTAGTTATTAATAGTAATCAATTACGGGGTCATTAGTTCATAGCCC
ATATATGGAGTTCCGCGTTACATAACTTACGGTAAATGGCCCGCCTGGCTGACCGCCCAACGACCCCCGC
CCATTGACGTCAATAATGACGTATGTTCCCATAGTAACGCCAATAGGGACTTTCCATTGACGTCAATGGG
TGGAGTATTTACGGTAAACTGCCCACTTGGCAGTACATCAAGTGTATCATATGCCAAGTACGCCCCCTAT
TGACGTCAATGACGGTAAATGGCCCGCCTGGCATTATGCCCAGTACATGACCTTATGGGACTTTCCTACT
TGGCAGTACATCTACGTATTAGTCATCGCTATTACCATGGTGATGCGGTTTTGGCAGTACATCAATGGGC
GTGGATAGCGGTTTGACTCACGGGGATTTCCAAGTCTCCACCCCATTGACGTCAATGGGAGTTTGTTTTG
GCACCAAAATCAACGGGACTTTCCAAAATGTCGTAACAACTCCGCCCCATTGACGCAAATGGGCGGTAGG
CGTGTACGGTGGGAGGTCTATATAAGCAGAGCTCTCTGGCTAACTAGAGAACCCACTGCTTACTGGCTTA
TCGAAATTAATACGACTCACTATAGGGAGACCCAAGCTGGCTAGCGTTTAAACTTAAGCTTGGTACCGAG
CTCGGATCCGCCGCCACCATGGGTAAAGACTACTACCAGACGTTGGGCCTGGCCCGCGGCGCGTCGGACG
AGGAGATCAAGCGGGCCTACCGCCGCCAGGCGCTGCGCTACCACCCGGACAAGAACAAGGAGCCCGGCGC
CGAGGAGAAGTTCAAGGAGATCGCTGAGGCCTACGACGTGCTCAGCGACCCGCGCAAGCGCGAGATCTTC
GACCGCTACGGGGAGGAAGTGAAAGAATTCTTAGCCAAAGCCAAAGAAGATTTTCTTAAAAAATGGGAAA
GTCCCGCTCAGAACACAGCCCACTTGGATCAGTTTGAACGAATCAAGACCCTCGGCACGGGCTCCTTCGG
GCGGGTGATGCTGGTGAAACACAAGGAGACCGGGAACCACTATGCCATGAAGATCCTCGACAAACAGAAG
GTGGTGAAACTGAAACAGATCGAACACACCCTGAATGAAAAGCGCATCCTGCAAGCTGTCAACTTTCCGT
TCCTCGTCAAACTCGAGTTCTCCTTCAAGGACAACTCAAACTTATACATGGTCATGGAGTACGTGCCCGG
CGGGGAGATGTTCTCACACCTACGGCGGATCGGAAGGTTCAGTGAGCCCCATGCCCGTTTCTACGCGGCC
CAGATCGTCCTGACCTTTGAGTATCTGCACTCGCTGGATCTCATCTACAGGGACCTGAAGCCGGAGAATC
TGCTCATTGACCAGCAGGGCTACATTCAGGTGACAGACTTCGGTTTCGCCAAGCGCGTGAAGGGCCGCAC
TTGGACCTTGTGCGGCACCCCTGAGTACCTGGCCCCTGAGATTATCCTGAGCAAAGGCTACAACAAGGCC
GTGGACTGGTGGGCCCTGGGGGTTCTTATCTATGAAATGGCCGCTGGCTACCCGCCCTTCTTCGCAGACC
AGCCCATCCAGATCTATGAGAAGATCGTCTCTGGGAAGGTGCGCTTCCCTTCCCACTTCAGCTCTGACTT
GAAGGACCTGCTGCGGAACCTCCTGCAGGTAGATCTCACCAAGCGCTTTGGGAACCTCAAGAATGGGGTC
AACGATATCAAGAACCACAAGTGGTTTGCCACAACTGACTGGATTGCCATCTACCAGAGGAAGGTGGAAG
CTCCCTTCATACCAAAGTTTAAAGGCCCTGGGGATACGAGTAACTTTGACGACTATGAGGAAGAAGAAAT
CCGGGTCTCCATCAATGAGAAGTGTGGCAAGGAGTTTTCTGAGTTTTAGTAATGATTAAGCGGCCGCTCG
AGTCTAGAGGGCCCGTTTAAACCCGCTGATCAGCCTCGACTGTGCCTTCTAGTTGCCAGCCATCTGTTGT
TTGCCCCTCCCCCGTGCCTTCCTTGACCCTGGAAGGTGCCACTCCCACTGTCCTTTCCTAATAAAATGAG
GAAATTGCATCGCATTGTCTGAGTAGGTGTCATTCTATTCTGGGGGGTGGGGTGGGGCAGGACAGCAAGG
GGGAGGATTGGGAAGACAATAGCAGGCATGCTGGGGATGCGGTGGGCTCTATGGCTTCTGAGGCGGAAAG
AACCAGTGGCGGTAATACGGTTATCCACAGAATCAGGGGATAACGCAGGAAAGAACATGTGAGCAAAAGG
CCAGCAAAAGGCCAGGAACCGTAAAAAGGCCGCGTTGCTGGCGTTTTTCCATAGGCTCCGCCCCCCTGAC
GAGCATCACAAAAATCGACGCTCAAGTCAGAGGTGGCGAAACCCGACAGGACTATAAAGATACCAGGCGT
TTCCCCCTGGAAGCTCCCTCGTGCGCTCTCCTGTTCCGACCCTGCCGCTTACCGGATACCTGTCCGCCTT
TCTCCCTTCGGGAAGCGTGGCGCTTTCTCATAGCTCACGCTGTAGGTATCTCAGTTCGGTGTAGGTCGTT
CGCTCCAAGCTGGGCTGTGTGCACGAACCCCCCGTTCAGCCCGACCGCTGCGCCTTATCCGGTAACTATC
GTCTTGAGTCCAACCCGGTAAGACACGACTTATCGCCACTGGCAGCAGCCACTGGTAACAGGATTAGCAG
AGCGAGGTATGTAGGCGGTGCTACAGAGTTCTTGAAGTGGTGGCCTAACTACGGCTACACTAGAAGAACA
GTATTTGGTATCTGCGCTCTGCTGAAGCCAGTTACCTTCGGAAAAAGAGTTGGTAGCTCTTGATCCGGCA
AACAAACCACCGCTGGTAGCGGTGGTTTTTTTGTTTGCAAGCAGCAGATTACGCGCAGAAAAAAAGGATC
TCAAGAAGATCCTTTGATCTTTTCTACGGGGTCTGACGCTCAGTGGAACGAAAACTCACGTTAAGGGATT
TTGGTCATGAGATTATCAAAAAGGATCTTCACCTAGATCCTTTTAAATTAAAAATGAAGTTTTAAATCAA
TCTAAAGTATATATGAGTAACCTGAGGCTATGGCAGGGCCTGCCGCCCCGACGTTGGCTGCGAGCCCTGG
GCCTTCACCCGAACTTGGGGGGTGGGGTGGGGAAAAGGAAGAAACGCGGGCGTATTGGCCCCAATGGGGT
CTCGGTGGGGTATCGACAGAGTGCCAGCCCTGGGACCGAACCCCGCGTTTATGAACAAACGACCCAACAC
CGTGCGTTTTATTCTGTCTTTTTATTGCCGTCATAGCGCGGGTTCCTTCCGGTATTGTCTCCTTCCGTGT
TTCAGTTAGCCTCCCCCTAGGGTGGGCGAAGAACTCCAGCATGAGATCCCCGCGCTGGAGGATCATCCAG
CCGGCGTCCCGGAAAACGATTCCGAAGCCCAACCTTTCATAGAAGGCGGCGGTGGAATCGAAATCTCGTG
ATGGCAGGTTGGGCGTCGCTTGGTCGGTCATTTCGAACCCCAGAGTCCCGCTCAGAAGAACTCGTCAAGA
AGGCGATAGAAGGCGATGCGCTGCGAATCGGGAGCGGCGATACCGTAAAGCACGAGGAAGCGGTCAGCCC
ATTCGCCGCCAAGCTCTTCAGCAATATCACGGGTAGCCAACGCTATGTCCTGATAGCGGTCCGCCACACC
CAGCCGGCCACAGTCGATGAATCCAGAAAAGCGGCCATTTTCCACCATGATATTCGGCAAGCAGGCATCG
CCATGGGTCACGACGAGATCCTCGCCGTCGGGCATGCTCGCCTTGAGCCTGGCGAACAGTTCGGCTGGCG
CGAGCCCCTGATGCTCTTCGTCCAGATCATCCTGATCGACAAGACCGGCTTCCATCCGAGTACGTGCTCG
CTCGATGCGATGTTTCGCTTGGTGGTCGAATGGGCAGGTAGCCGGATCAAGCGTATGCAGCCGCCGCATT
GCATCAGCCATGATGGATACTTTCTCGGCAGGAGCAAGGTGAGATGACAGGAGATCCTGCCCCGGCACTT
CGCCCAATAGCAGCCAGTCCCTTCCCGCTTCAGTGACAACGTCGAGCACAGCTGCGCAAGGAACGCCCGT
CGTGGCCAGCCACGATAGCCGCGCTGCCTCGTCTTGCAGTTCATTCAGGGCACCGGACAGGTCGGTCTTG
ACAAAAAGAACCGGGCGCCCCTGCGCTGACAGCCGGAACACGGCGGCATCAGAGCAGCCGATTGTCTGTT
GTGCCCAGTCATAGCCGAATAGCCTCTCCACCCAAGCGGCCGGAGAACCTGCGTGCAATCCATCTTGTTC
AATCATGCGAAACGATCCTCATCCTGTCTCTTGATCGATCTTTGCAAAAGCCTAGGCCTCCAAAAAAGCC
TCCTCACTACTTCTGGAATAGCTCAGAGGCCGAGGCGGCCTCGGCCTCTGCATAAATAAAAAAAATTAGT
CAGCCATGGGGCGGAGAATGGGCGGAACTGGGCGGAGTTAGGGGCGGGATGGGCGGAGTTAGGGGCGGGA
CTATGGTTGCTGACTAATTGAGATGCATGCTTTGCATACTTCTGCCTGCTGGGGAGCCTGGGGACTTTCC
ACACCTGGTTGCTGACTAATTGAGATGCATGCTTTGCATACTTCTGCCTGCTGGGGAGCCTGGGGACTTT
CCACACCCTAACTGACACACATTCCACAGCTGGTTCTTTCCGCCTCAGGACTCTTCCTTTTTCAATAAAT
CAATCTAAAGTATATATGAGTAAACTTGGTCTGACAGTTACCAATGCTTAATCAGTGAGGCACCTATCTC
AGCGATCTGTCTATTTCGTTCATCCATAGTTGCCTGACTCCCCGTCGTGTAGATAACTACGATACGGGAG
GGCTTACCATCTGGCCCCAGTGCTGCAATGATACCGCGAGACCCACGCTCACCGGCTCCAGATTTATCAG
CAATAAACCAGCCAGCCGGAAGGGCCGAGCGCAGAAGTGGTCCTGCAACTTTATCCGCCTCCATCCAGTC
TATTAATTGTTGCCGGGAAGCTAGAGTAAGTAGTTCGCCAGTTAATAGTTTGCGCAACGTTGTTGCCATT
GCTACAGGCATCGTGGTGTCACGCTCGTCGTTTGGTATGGCTTCATTCAGCTCCGGTTCCCAACGATCAA
GGCGAGTTACATGATCCCCCATGTTGTGCAAAAAAGCGGTTAGCTCCTTCGGTCCTCCGATCGTTGTCAG
AAGTAAGTTGGCCGCAGTGTTATCACTCATGGTTATGGCAGCACTGCATAATTCTCTTACTGTCATGCCA
TCCGTAAGATGCTTTTCTGTGACTGGTGAGTACTCAACCAAGTCATTCTGAGAATAGTGTATGCGGCGAC
CGAGTTGCTCTTGCCCGGCGTCAATACGGGATAATACCGCGCCACATAGCAGAACTTTAAAAGTGCTCAT
CATTGGAAAACGTTCTTCGGGGCGAAAACTCTCAAGGATCTTACCGCTGTTGAGATCCAGTTCGATGTAA
CCCACTCGTGCACCCAACTGATCTTCAGCATCTTTTACTTTCACCAGCGTTTCTGGGTGAGCAAAAACAG
GAAGGCAAAATGCCGCAAAAAAGGGAATAAGGGCGACACGGAAATGTTGAATACTCATACTCTTCCTTTT
TCAATATTATTGAAGCATTTATCAGGGTTATTGTCTCATGAGCGGATACATATTTGAATGTATTTAGAAA
AATAAACAAATAGGGGTTCCGCGCACATTTCCCCGAAAAGTGCCACCTG
[124 nt withheld, positions 5790-5913]
C
[91 nt withheld, positions 5915-6005]
A
[49 nt withheld, positions 6007-6055]
CCTTTGACGTTGGAGTCCACGTTCTTT
[37 nt withheld, positions 6083-6119]
ACCCTATCTCGGTCTATTCTTTTGATTTATAAGGGATTTTGCCGATTTCGGCCTATTGGTTAAAAAATGA
GCTGATTTAACAAAAATTTAACGCGAATTTTAACAAAATATTAACGCTTACAATTTAC
