>Addgene plasmid #100891 | pcrDNA3.1-Chimera | depositor partial sequence | sequence record 189795 | Chimera sequenced with CMV F primer and BGH reverse primer
GCAGAGCTCTCTGGCTAACTAGAGAACCCACTGCTTACTGGCTTATCGAAATTAATACGACTCACTATAG
GGAGACCCAAGCTGGCTAGCGTTTAAACTTAAGCTTGGTACCGAGCTCGGATCCGCCGCCACCATGGGTA
AAGACTACTACCAGACGTTGGGCCTGGCCCGCGGCGCGTCGGACGAGGAGATCAAGCGGGCCTACCGCCG
CCAGGCGCTGCGCTACCACCCGGACAAGAACAAGGAGCCCGGCGCCGAGGAGAAGTTCAAGGAGATCGCT
GAGGCCTACGACGTGCTCAGCGACCCGCGCAAGCGCGAGATCTTCGACCGCTACGGGGAGGAAGTGAAAG
AATTCTTAGCCAAAGCCAAAGAAGATTTTCTTAAAAAATGGGAAAGTCCCGCTCAGAACACAGCCCACTT
GGATCAGTTTGAACGAATCAAGACCCTCGGCACGGGCTCCTTCGGGCGGGTGATGCTGGTGAAACACAAG
GAGACCGGGAACCACTATGCCATGAAGATCCTCGACAAACAGAAGGTGGTGAAACTGAAACAGATCGAAC
ACACCCTGAATGAAAAGCGCATCCTGCAAGCTGTCAACTTTCCGTTCCTCGTCAAACTCGAGTTCTCCTT
CAAGGACAACTCAAACTTATACATGGTCATGGAGTACGTGCCCGGCGGGGAGATGTTCTCACACCTACGG
CGGATCGGAAGGTTCAGTGAGCCCCATGCCCGTTTCTACGCGGCCCAGATCGTCCTGACCTTTGAGTATC
TGCACTCGCTGGATCTCATCTACAGGGACCTGAAGCCGGAGAATCTGCTCATTGACCAGCAGGGCTACAT
TCAGGTGACAGACTTCGGTTTCGCCAAGCGCGTGAAGGGCCGCACTTGGACCTTGTGCGGCACCCCTGAG
TACCTGGCCCCTGAGATTATCCTGAGCAAAGGCTACAACAAGGCCGTGGACTGGTGGGCCCTGGGGGTTC
TTATCTATGAAATGGCCGCTGGCTACCCGCCCTTCTTCGCAGACCAGCCCATCCAGATCTATGAGAAGAT
CGTCTCTGGGAAGGTGCGCTTCCCTTCCCACTTCAGCTCTGACTTGAAGGACCTGCTGCGGAACCTCCTG
CAGGTAGATCTCACCAAGCGCTTTGGGAACCTCAAGAATGGGGTCAACGATATCAAGAACCACAAGTGGT
TTGCCACAACTGACTGGATTGCCATCTACCAGAGGAAGGTGGAAGCTCCCTTCATACCAAAGTTTAAAGG
CCCTGGGGATACGAGTAACTTTGACGACTATGAGGAAGAAGAAATCCGGGTCTCCATCAATGAGAAGTGT
GGCAAGGAGTTTTCTGAGTTTTAGTAATGATTAAGCGGCCGCTCGAGTCTAG
